>Addgene plasmid #86074 | GST-RP2-C86Y,P95L | addgene full sequence | sequence record 177989 | Addgene NGS Result
TTTTTAATTTAAAAGGATCTAGGTGAAGATCCTTTTTGATAATCTCATGACCAAAATCCCTTAACGTGAG
TTTTCGTTCCACTGAGCGTCAGACCCCGTAGAAAAGATCAAAGGATCTTCTTGAGATCCTTTTTTTCTGC
GCGTAATCTGCTGCTTGCAAACAAAAAAACCACCGCTACCAGCGGTGGTTTGTTTGCCGGATCAAGAGCT
ACCAACTCTTTTTCCGAAGGTAACTGGCTTCAGCAGAGCGCAGATACCAAATACTGTCCTTCTAGTGTAG
CCGTAGTTAGGCCACCACTTCAAGAACTCTGTAGCACCGCCTACATACCTCGCTCTGCTAATCCTGTTAC
CAGTGGCTGCTGCCAGTGGCGATAAGTCGTGTCTTACCGGGTTGGACTCAAGACGATAGTTACCGGATAA
GGCGCAGCGGTCGGGCTGAACGGGGGGTTCGTGCACACAGCCCAGCTTGGAGCGAACGACCTACACCGAA
CTGAGATACCTACAGCGTGAGCTATGAGAAAGCGCCACGCTTCCCGAAGGGAGAAAGGCGGACAGGTATC
CGGTAAGCGGCAGGGTCGGAACAGGAGAGCGCACGAGGGAGCTTCCAGGGGGAAACGCCTGGTATCTTTA
TAGTCCTGTCGGGTTTCGCCACCTCTGACTTGAGCGTCGATTTTTGTGATGCTCGTCAGGGGGGCGGAGC
CTATGGAAAAACGCCAGCAACGCGGCCTTTTTACGGTTCCTGGCCTTTTGCTGGCCTTTTGCTCACATGT
TCTTTCCTGCGTTATCCCCTGATTCTGTGGATAACCGTATTACCGCCTTTGAGTGAGCTGATACCGCTCG
CCGCAGCCGAACGACCGAGCGCAGCGAGTCAGTGAGCGAGGAAGCGGAAGAGCGCCTGATGCGGTATTTT
CTCCTTACGCATCTGTGCGGTATTTCACACCGCATAAATTCCGACACCATCGAATGGCGCAAAACCTTTC
GCGGTATGGCATGATAGCGCCCGGAAGAGAGTCAATTCAGGGTGGTGAATGTGAAACCAGTAACGTTATA
CGATGTCGCAGAGTATGCCGGTGTCTCTTATCAGACCGTTTCCCGCGTGGTGAACCAGGCCAGCCACGTT
TCTGCGAAAACGCGGGAAAAAGTGGAAGCGGCGATGGCGGAGCTGAATTACATTCCCAACCGCGTGGCAC
AACAACTGGCGGGCAAACAGTCGTTGCTGATTGGCGTTGCCACCTCCAGTCTGGCCCTGCACGCGCCGTC
GCAAATTGTCGCGGCGATTAAATCTCGCGCCGATCAACTGGGTGCCAGCGTGGTGGTGTCGATGGTAGAA
CGAAGCGGCGTCGAAGCCTGTAAAGCGGCGGTGCACAATCTTCTCGCGCAACGCGTCAGTGGGCTGATCA
TTAACTATCCGCTGGATGACCAGGATGCCATTGCTGTGGAAGCTGCCTGCACTAATGTTCCGGCGTTATT
TCTTGATGTCTCTGACCAGACACCCATCAACAGTATTATTTTCTCCCATGAAGACGGTACGCGACTGGGC
GTGGAGCATCTGGTCGCATTGGGTCACCAGCAAATCGCGCTGTTAGCGGGCCCATTAAGTTCTGTCTCGG
CGCGTCTGCGTCTGGCTGGCTGGCATAAATATCTCACTCGCAATCAAATTCAGCCGATAGCGGAACGGGA
AGGCGACTGGAGTGCCATGTCCGGTTTTCAACAAACCATGCAAATGCTGAATGAGGGCATCGTTCCCACT
GCGATGCTGGTTGCCAACGATCAGATGGCGCTGGGCGCAATGCGCGCCATTACCGAGTCCGGGCTGCGCG
TTGGTGCGGATATCTCGGTAGTGGGATACGACGATACCGAAGACAGCTCATGTTATATCCCGCCGTTAAC
CACCATCAAACAGGATTTTCGCCTGCTGGGGCAAACCAGCGTGGACCGCTTGCTGCAACTCTCTCAGGGC
CAGGCGGTGAAGGGCAATCAGCTGTTGCCCGTCTCACTGGTGAAAAGAAAAACCACCCTGGCGCCCAATA
CGCAAACCGCCTCTCCCCGCGCGTTGGCCGATTCATTAATGCAGCTGGCACGACAGGTTTCCCGACTGGA
AAGCGGGCAGTGAGCGCAACGCAATTAATGTAAGTTAGCTCACTCATTAGGCACCCCAGGCTTTACACTT
TATGCTTCCGGCTCGTATGTTGTGTGGAATTGTGAGCGGATAACAATTTCACACAGGAAACAGCTATGAC
CATGATTACGGATTCACTGGCCGTCGTTTTACAACGTCGTGACTGGGAAAACCCTGGCGTTACCCAACTT
AATCGCCTTGCAGCACATCCCCCTTTCGCCAGCTGGCGTAATAGCGAAGAGGCCCGCACCGATCGCCCTT
CCCAACAGTTGCGCAGCCTGAATGGCGAATGGCGCTTTGCCTGGTTTCCGGCACCAGAAGCGGTGCCGGA
AAGCTGGCTGGAGTGCGATCTTCCTGAGGCCGATACTGTCGTCGTCCCCTCAAACTGGCAGATGCACGGT
TACGATGCGCCCATCTACACCAACGTGACCTATCCCATTACGGTCAATCCGCCGTTTGTTCCCACGGAGA
ATCCGACGGGTTGTTACTCGCTCACATTTAATGTTGATGAAAGCTGGCTACAGGAAGGCCAGACGCGAAT
TATTTTTGATGGCGTTGGAATTAGCTTATCGACTGCACGGTGCACCAATGCTTCTGGCGTCAGGCAGCCA
TCGGAAGCTGTGGTATGGCTGTGCAGGTCGTAAATCACTGCATAATTCGTGTCGCTCAAGGCGCACTCCC
GTTCTGGATAATGTTTTTTGCGCCGACATCATAACGGTTCTGGCAAATATTCTGAAATGAGCTGTTGACA
ATTAATCATCGGCTCGTATAATGTGTGGAATTGTGAGCGGATAACAATTTCACACAGGAAACAGTATTCA
TGTCCCCTATACTAGGTTATTGGAAAATTAAGGGCCTTGTGCAACCCACTCGACTTCTTTTGGAATATCT
TGAAGAAAAATATGAAGAGCATTTGTATGAGCGCGATGAAGGTGATAAATGGCGAAACAAAAAGTTTGAA
TTGGGTTTGGAGTTTCCCAATCTTCCTTATTATATTGATGGTGATGTTAAATTAACACAGTCTATGGCCA
TCATACGTTATATAGCTGACAAGCACAACATGTTGGGTGGTTGTCCAAAAGAGCGTGCAGAGATTTCAAT
GCTTGAAGGAGCGGTTTTGGATATTAGATACGGTGTTTCGAGAATTGCATATAGTAAAGACTTTGAAACT
CTCAAAGTTGATTTTCTTAGCAAGCTACCTGAAATGCTGAAAATGTTCGAAGATCGTTTATGTCATAAAA
CATATTTAAATGGTGATCATGTAACCCATCCTGACTTCATGTTGTATGACGCTCTTGATGTTGTTTTATA
CATGGACCCAATGTGCCTGGATGCGTTCCCAAAATTAGTTTGTTTTAAAAAACGTATTGAAGCTATCCCA
CAAATTGATAAGTACTTGAAATCCAGCAAGTATATAGCATGGCCTTTGCAGGGCTGGCAAGCCACGTTTG
GTGGTGGCGACCATCCTCCAAAATCGGATCTGGTTCCGCGTGGATCCCCGGAATTCATGGGCTGCTTCTT
CTCCAAGAGACGGAAGGCTGACAAGGAGTCGCGGCCCGAGAACGAGGAGGAGCGGCCAAAGCAGTACAGC
TGGGATCAGCGCGAGAAGGTTGATCCAAAAGACTACATGTTCAGTGGACTGAAGGATGAAACAGTAGGTC
GCTTACCTGGGACGGTAGCAGGACAACAGTTTCTCATTCAAGACTGTGAGAACTGTAACATCTATATTTT
TGATCACTCTGCTACAGTTACCATTGATGACTACACTAACTGCATAATTTTTCTGGGACTGGTGAAAGGC
AGCGTGTTTTTCCGGAATTGCAGAGATTGCAAGTGCACATTAGCCTGCCAACAATTTCGTGTGCGAGATT
GTAGAAAGCTGGAAGTCTTTTTGTGTTGTGCCACTCAACCCATCATTGAGTCTTCCTCAAATATCAAATT
TGGATGTTTTCAATGGTACTATCCTGAATTAGCTTTCCAGTTCAAAGATGCAGGGCTAAGTATCTTCAAC
AATACATGGAGTAACATTCATGACTTTACACCTGTGTCAGGAGAACTCAACTGGAGCCTTCTTCCAGAAG
ATGCTGTGGTTCAGGACTATGTTCCTATACCTACTACCGAAGAGCTCAAAGCTGTTCGTGTTTCCACAGA
AGCCAATAGAAGCATTGTTCCAATATCCCGGGGTCAGAGACAGAAGAGCAGCGATGAATCATGCTTAGTG
GTATTATTTGCTGGTGATTACACTATTGCAAATGCCAGAAAACTAATTGATGAGATGGTTGGTAAAGGCT
TTTTCCTAGTTCAGACAAAGGAAGTGTCCATGAAAGCTGAGGATGCTCAAAGGGTTTTTCGGGAAAAAGC
ACCTGACTTCCTTCCTCTTCTGAACAAAGGTCCTGTTATTGCCTTGGAGTTTAATGGGGATGGTGCTGTA
GAAGTATGTCAACTTATTGTAAACGAGATATTCAATGGGACCAAGATGTTTGTATCTGAAAGCAAGGAGA
CGGCATCTGGAGATGTAGACAGCTTCTACAACTTTGCTGATATACAGATGGGAATAGTCGACTCGAGCGG
CCGCATCGTGACTGACTGACGATCTGCCTCGCGCGTTTCGGTGATGACGGTGAAAACCTCTGACACATGC
AGCTCCCGGAGACGGTCACAGCTTGTCTGTAAGCGGATGCCGGGAGCAGACAAGCCCGTCAGGGCGCGTC
AGCGGGTGTTGGCGGGTGTCGGGGCGCAGCCATGACCCAGTCACGTAGCGATAGCGGAGTGTATAATTCT
TGAAGACGAAAGGGCCTCGTGATACGCCTATTTTTATAGGTTAATGTCATGATAATAATGGTTTCTTAGA
CGTCAGGTGGCACTTTTCGGGGAAATGTGCGCGGAACCCCTATTTGTTTATTTTTCTAAATACATTCAAA
TATGTATCCGCTCATGAGACAATAACCCTGATAAATGCTTCAATAATATTGAAAAAGGAAGAGTATGAGT
ATTCAACATTTCCGTGTCGCCCTTATTCCCTTTTTTGCGGCATTTTGCCTTCCTGTTTTTGCTCACCCAG
AAACGCTGGTGAAAGTAAAAGATGCTGAAGATCAGTTGGGTGCACGAGTGGGTTACATCGAACTGGATCT
CAACAGCGGTAAGATCCTTGAGAGTTTTCGCCCCGAAGAACGTTTTCCAATGATGAGCACTTTTAAAGTT
CTGCTATGTGGCGCGGTATTATCCCGTGTTGACGCCGGGCAAGAGCAACTCGGTCGCCGCATACACTATT
CTCAGAATGACTTGGTTGAGTACTCACCAGTCACAGAAAAGCATCTTACGGATGGCATGACAGTAAGAGA
ATTATGCAGTGCTGCCATAACCATGAGTGATAACACTGCGGCCAACTTACTTCTGACAACGATCGGAGGA
CCGAAGGAGCTAACCGCTTTTTTGCACAACATGGGGGATCATGTAACTCGCCTTGATCGTTGGGAACCGG
AGCTGAATGAAGCCATACCAAACGACGAGCGTGACACCACGATGCCTGCAGCAATGGCAACAACGTTGCG
CAAACTATTAACTGGCGAACTACTTACTCTAGCTTCCCGGCAACAATTAATAGACTGGATGGAGGCGGAT
AAAGTTGCAGGACCACTTCTGCGCTCGGCCCTTCCGGCTGGCTGGTTTATTGCTGATAAATCTGGAGCCG
GTGAGCGTGGGTCTCGCGGTATCATTGCAGCACTGGGGCCAGATGGTAAGCCCTCCCGTATCGTAGTTAT
CTACACGACGGGGAGTCAGGCAACTATGGATGAACGAAATAGACAGATCGCTGAGATAGGTGCCTCACTG
ATTAAGCATTGGTAACTGTCAGACCAAGTTTACTCATATATACTTTAGATTGATTTAAAACTTCA
Features (pLannotate 1.2.2; 17 found; start..end, strand, type, name):
    121..709     +  rep_origin     ori: high-copy-number ColE1/pMB1/pBR322/pUC origin of replication
    895..946     -  misc_feature   bom (fragment): basis of mobility region from pBR322
    953..1030    +  promoter       lacI promoter: lacI
   1031..2113    +  CDS            lacI: lac repressor; lacI; The lac repressor binds to the lac operator to inhibit transcription in E. coli. This inhibition can be relieved by adding lactose or isopropyl-β-D-thiogalactopyranoside (IPTG).
   2126..2147    +  protein_bind   CAP binding site: CAP binding activates transcription in the presence of cAMP. E. coli catabolite activator protein
   2162..2192    +  promoter       lac promoter: promoter for the E. coli lac operon
   2200..2216    +  protein_bind   lac operator: The lac repressor binds to the lac operator to inhibit transcription in E. coli. This inhibition can be relieved by adding lactose or isopropyl-β-D-thiogalactopyranoside (IPTG). lac repressor encoded by lacI
   2236..2409    +  CDS            lacZα: LacZα fragment of β-galactosidase; lacZ fragment
   2673..2789    -  CDS            yciV (fragment): RNAAM_ECOLI - Also known as trpH From Escherichia coli (strain K12).
   2865..2893    +  promoter       tac promoter: strong E. coli promoter; hybrid between the trp and lac UV5 promoters
   2901..2917    +  protein_bind   lac operator: The lac repressor binds to the lac operator to inhibit transcription in E. coli. This inhibition can be relieved by adding lactose or isopropyl-β-D-thiogalactopyranoside (IPTG). lac repressor encoded by lacI
   2940..3593    +  CDS            GST26_SCHJA: Experimental evidence at protein level: Swiss-Prot protein existence level 1. GST isoenzymes appear to play a central role in the parasite detoxification system. Other functions are also suspected including a role in increasing the solubility of haematin in the parasite gut. From Schistosoma japonicum (Blood fluke).
   3627..4676    +  CDS            RP2: XRP2_HUMAN - Experimental evidence at protein level: Swiss-Prot protein existence level 1. Acts as a GTPase-activating protein (GAP) involved in trafficking between the Golgi and the ciliary membrane. Involved in localization of proteins, such as NPHP3, to the cilium membrane by inducing hydrolysis of GTP ARL3, leading to the release of UNC119 (or UNC119B). Acts as a GTPase-activating protein (GAP) for tubulin in concert with tubulin-specific chaperone C, but does not enhance tubulin heterodimerization. Acts as guanine nucleotide dissociation inhibitor towards ADP-ribosylation factor-like prot
   4714..4753    +  CDS            rop (fragment): Rop protein, which maintains plasmids at low copy number; rop
   4855..4895    +  misc_feature   bom (fragment): basis of mobility region from pBR322
   5000..5104    +  promoter       AmpR promoter: bla
   5105..5965    +  CDS            AmpR: β-lactamase; bla; confers resistance to ampicillin, carbenicillin, and related antibiotics
