[The description below was written by a language model from this plasmid's Addgene catalogue record and pLannotate feature annotations shown in this document.]
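Description:
GST-RP2-C86Y,P95L is a bacterial expression plasmid built on the pGEX-4T1 backbone for producing a mutant form of human RP2 (retinitis pigmentosa 2) as a glutathione S-transferase fusion in E. coli. It replicates from a ColE1/pBR322-type origin and is selected with ampicillin through the β-lactamase (AmpR) gene and its own promoter. The catalogue lists it as low copy, although the annotation software labels the origin generically as high-copy. Only short fragments of rop and the bom mobility region are detected. The catalogue gives a total size of about 6.0 kb, which agrees with the sequenced record.

The expression cassette is driven by the tac promoter, a strong trp/lac hybrid, followed by a lac operator. The plasmid also carries lacI with its promoter, so transcription is held off by the lac repressor until it is relieved by IPTG. Downstream lies the Schistosoma japonicum GST coding sequence, followed by the RP2 open reading frame, which was inserted between EcoRI and SalI sites that both remain intact. This places GST at the N-terminus of RP2. The insert carries two substitutions, cysteine-86 to tyrosine and proline-95 to leucine, which the record describes as affecting ciliary localization of RP2. A residual lac promoter/operator and lacZα segment adjacent to lacI is also annotated as part of the backbone.

The GST tag allows the fusion protein to be captured on glutathione resin. The plasmid is therefore suited to purifying recombinant mutant RP2 and to pull-down or binding assays that compare it with other RP2 variants. This fits the associated study of how transportin1, Rab8 and ciliary targeting signals direct proteins to ciliary membranes.
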