Addgene plasmid #86074: GST-RP2-C86Y,P95L
Purpose: A bacterial expression plasmid encoding ciliary localization effected RP2 (RP2-C86Y,P95L) with N-terminus GST-tag.
Depositing lab: Lei Lu. Depositing organization: Nanyang Technological University (NTU). Publication: A ternary complex comprising transportin1, Rab8 and the ciliary targeting signal directs proteins to ciliary membranes. Madugula V, Lu L. J Cell Sci. 2016 Oct 15;129(20):3922-3934. Epub 2016 Sep 15. 10.1242/jcs.194019 PubMed 27633000.
Backbone
  Vector backbone: pGEX-4T1
  Backbone manufacturer: GE Healthcare
  Backbone size w/o insert (bp): 4969
  Total vector size (bp): 6018
  Vector type: Bacterial Expression
Growth in bacteria
  Bacterial resistance: Ampicillin, 100 μg/mL
  Growth temperature: 37°C
  Growth strain: DH5alpha
  Copy number: Low Copy
Gene/Insert
  Gene/Insert name: RP2 (alt name: retinitis pigmentosa 2)
  Species: H. sapiens (human)
  Mutation: Changed cysteine-86 and proline-95 to tyrosine and leucine respectively
  Entrez Gene: RP2 (a.k.a. DELXp11.3, NM23-H10, NME10, TBCCD2, XRP2)
  Promoter: tac
  Tag / fusion protein: GST (N terminal on insert)
  Cloning method: Restriction Enzyme; 5′ cloning site EcoRI (not destroyed); 3′ cloning site SalI (not destroyed)
  Sequencing primers: 5′ 5' GGCAAGCCACGTTTGGTG 3'; 3′ 5' GGAGCTGCATGTGTCAGAGG 3'
Terms and licenses: Academic/Nonprofit Terms; Industry Terms: Not Available to Industry
How to cite: GST-RP2-C86Y,P95L was a gift from Lei Lu (Addgene plasmid # 86074 ; http://n2t.net/addgene:86074 ; RRID:Addgene_86074)
